>Addgene plasmid #78076 | IPMK gRNA (BRDN0001144988) | addgene full sequence | sequence record 189078 | Addgene Assembled Sequence
CCCGGGTGCAAAGATGGATAAAGTTTTAAACAGAGAGGAATCTTTGCAGCTAATGGACCTTCTAGGTCTT
GAAAGGAGTGGGAATTGGCTCCGGTGCCCGTCAGTGGGCAGAGCGCACATCGCCCACAGTCCCCGAGAAG
TTGGGGGGAGGGGTCGGCAATTGATCCGGTGCCTAGAGAAGGTGGCGCGGGGTAAACTGGGAAAGTGATG
TCGTGTACTGGCTCCGCCTTTTTCCCGAGGGTGGGGGAGAACCGTATATAAGTGCAGTAGTCGCCGTGAA
CGTTCTTTTTCGCAACGGGTTTGCCGCCAGAACACAGGTAAGTGCCGTGTGTGGTTCCCGCGGGCCTGGC
CTCTTTACGGGTTATGGCCCTTGCGTGCCTTGAATTACTTCCACCTGGCTGCAGTACGTGATTCTTGATC
CCGAGCTTCGGGTTGGAAGTGGGTGGGAGAGTTCGAGGCCTTGCGCTTAAGGAGCCCCTTCGCCTCGTGC
TTGAGTTGAGGCCTGGCCTGGGCGCTGGGGCCGCCGCGTGCGAATCTGGTGGCACCTTCGCGCCTGTCTC
GCTGCTTTCGATAAGTCTCTAGCCATTTAAAATTTTTGATGACCTGCTGCGACGCTTTTTTTCTGGCAAG
ATAGTCTTGTAAATGCGGGCCAAGATCTGCACACTGGTATTTCGGTTTTTGGGGCCGCGGGCGGCGACGG
GGCCCGTGCGTCCCAGCGCACATGTTCGGCGAGGCGGGGCCTGCGAGCGCGGCCACCGAGAATCGGACGG
GGGTAGTCTCAAGCTGGCCGGCCTGCTCTGGTGCCTGGCCTCGCGCCGCCGTGTATCGCCCCGCCCTGGG
CGGCAAGGCTGGCCCGGTCGGCACCAGTTGCGTGAGCGGAAAGATGGCCGCTTCCCGGCCCTGCTGCAGG
GAGCTCAAAATGGAGGACGCGGCGCTCGGGAGAGCGGGCGGGTGAGTCACCCACACAAAGGAAAAGGGCC
TTTCCGTCCTCAGCCGTCGCTTCATGTGACTCCACGGAGTACCGGGCGCCGTCCAGGCACCTCGATTAGT
TCTCGAGCTTTTGGAGTACGTCGTCTTTAGGTTGGGGGGAGGGGTTTTATGCGATGGAGTTTCCCCACAC
TGAGTGGGTGGAGACTGAAGTTAGGCCAGCTTGGCACTTGATGTAATTCTCCTTGGAATTTGCCCTTTTT
GAGTTTGGATCTTGGTTCATTCTCAAGCCTCAGACAGTGGTTCAAAGTTTTTTTCTTCCATTTCAGGTGT
CGTGACGTACGGCCACCATGACCGAGTACAAGCCCACGGTGCGCCTCGCCACCCGCGACGACGTCCCCAG
GGCCGTACGCACCCTCGCCGCCGCGTTCGCCGACTACCCCGCCACGCGCCACACCGTCGATCCGGACCGC
CACATCGAGCGGGTCACCGAGCTGCAAGAACTCTTCCTCACGCGCGTCGGGCTCGACATCGGCAAGGTGT
GGGTCGCGGACGACGGCGCCGCCGTGGCGGTCTGGACCACGCCGGAGAGCGTCGAAGCGGGGGCGGTGTT
CGCCGAGATCGGCCCGCGCATGGCCGAGTTGAGCGGTTCCCGGCTGGCCGCGCAGCAACAGATGGAAGGC
CTCCTGGCGCCGCACCGGCCCAAGGAGCCCGCGTGGTTCCTGGCCACCGTCGGAGTCTCGCCCGACCACC
AGGGCAAGGGTCTGGGCAGCGCCGTCGTGCTCCCCGGAGTGGAGGCGGCCGAGCGCGCCGGGGTGCCCGC
CTTCCTGGAGACCTCCGCGCCCCGCAACCTCCCCTTCTACGAGCGGCTCGGCTTCACCGTCACCGCCGAC
GTCGAGGTGCCCGAAGGACCGCGCACCTGGTGCATGACCCGCAAGCCCGGTGCCTGAACGCGTTAAGTCG
ACAATCAACCTCTGGATTACAAAATTTGTGAAAGATTGACTGGTATTCTTAACTATGTTGCTCCTTTTAC
GCTATGTGGATACGCTGCTTTAATGCCTTTGTATCATGCTATTGCTTCCCGTATGGCTTTCATTTTCTCC
TCCTTGTATAAATCCTGGTTGCTGTCTCTTTATGAGGAGTTGTGGCCCGTTGTCAGGCAACGTGGCGTGG
TGTGCACTGTGTTTGCTGACGCAACCCCCACTGGTTGGGGCATTGCCACCACCTGTCAGCTCCTTTCCGG
GACTTTCGCTTTCCCCCTCCCTATTGCCACGGCGGAACTCATCGCCGCCTGCCTTGCCCGCTGCTGGACA
GGGGCTCGGCTGTTGGGCACTGACAATTCCGTGGTGTTGTCGGGGAAATCATCGTCCTTTCCTTGGCTGC
TCGCCTGTGTTGCCACCTGGATTCTGCGCGGGACGTCCTTCTGCTACGTCCCTTCGGCCCTCAATCCAGC
GGACCTTCCTTCCCGCGGCCTGCTGCCGGCTCTGCGGCCTCTTCCGCGTCTTCGCCTTCGCCCTCAGACG
AGTCGGATCTCCCTTTGGGCCGCCTCCCCGCGTCGACTTTAAGACCAATGACTTACAAGGCAGCTGTAGA
TCTTAGCCACTTTTTAAAAGAAAAGGGGGGACTGGAAGGGCTAATTCACTCCCAACGAAGACAAGATCTG
CTTTTTGCTTGTACTGGGTCTCTCTGGTTAGACCAGATCTGAGCCTGGGAGCTCTCTGGCTAACTAGGGA
ACCCACTGCTTAAGCCTCAATAAAGCTTGCCTTGAGTGCTTCAAGTAGTGTGTGCCCGTCTGTTGTGTGA
CTCTGGTAACTAGAGATCCCTCAGACCCTTTTAGTCAGTGTGGAAAATCTCTAGCAGTACGTATAGTAGT
TCATGTCATCTTATTATTCAGTATTTATAACTTGCAAAGAAATGAATATCAGAGAGTGAGAGGAACTTGT
TTATTGCAGCTTATAATGGTTACAAATAAAGCAATAGCATCACAAATTTCACAAATAAAGCATTTTTTTC
ACTGCATTCTAGTTGTGGTTTGTCCAAACTCATCAATGTATCTTATCATGTCTGGCTCTAGCTATCCCGC
CCCTAACTCCGCCCATCCCGCCCCTAACTCCGCCCAGTTCCGCCCATTCTCCGCCCCATGGCTGACTAAT
TTTTTTTATTTATGCAGAGGCCGAGGCCGCCTCGGCCTCTGAGCTATTCCAGAAGTAGTGAGGAGGCTTT
TTTGGAGGCCTAGGGACGTACCCAATTCGCCCTATAGTGAGTCGTATTACGCGCGCTCACTGGCCGTCGT
TTTACAACGTCGTGACTGGGAAAACCCTGGCGTTACCCAACTTAATCGCCTTGCAGCACATCCCCCTTTC
GCCAGCTGGCGTAATAGCGAAGAGGCCCGCACCGATCGCCCTTCCCAACAGTTGCGCAGCCTGAATGGCG
AATGGG
[124 nt withheld, positions 3367-3490]
C
[91 nt withheld, positions 3492-3582]
A
[49 nt withheld, positions 3584-3632]
CCTTTGACGTTGGAGTCCACGTTCTTT
[37 nt withheld, positions 3660-3696]
ACCCTATCTCGGTCTATTCTTTTGATTTATAAGGGATTTTGCCGATTTCGGCCTATTGGTTAAAAAATGA
GCTGATTTAACAAAAATTTAACGCGAATTTTAACAAAATATTAACGCTTACAATTTAGGTGGCACTTTTC
GGGGAAATGTGCGCGGAACCCCTATTTGTTTATTTTTCTAAATACATTCAAATATGTATCCGCTCATGAG
ACAATAACCCTGATAAATGCTTCAATAATATTGAAAAAGGAAGAGTATGAGTATTCAACATTTCCGTGTC
GCCCTTATTCCCTTTTTTGCGGCATTTTGCCTTCCTGTTTTTGCTCACCCAGAAACGCTGGTGAAAGTAA
AAGATGCTGAAGATCAGTTGGGTGCACGAGTGGGTTACATCGAACTGGATCTCAACAGCGGTAAGATCCT
TGAGAGTTTTCGCCCCGAAGAACGTTTTCCAATGATGAGCACTTTTAAAGTTCTGCTATGTGGCGCGGTA
TTATCCCGTATTGACGCCGGGCAAGAGCAACTCGGTCGCCGCATACACTATTCTCAGAATGACTTGGTTG
AGTACTCACCAGTCACAGAAAAGCATCTTACGGATGGCATGACAGTAAGAGAATTATGCAGTGCTGCCAT
AACCATGAGTGATAACACTGCGGCCAACTTACTTCTGACAACGATCGGAGGACCGAAGGAGCTAACCGCT
TTTTTGCACAACATGGGGGATCATGTAACTCGCCTTGATCGTTGGGAACCGGAGCTGAATGAAGCCATAC
CAAACGACGAGCGTGACACCACGATGCCTGTAGCAATGGCAACAACGTTGCGCAAACTATTAACTGGCGA
ACTACTTACTCTAGCTTCCCGGCAACAATTAATAGACTGGATGGAGGCGGATAAAGTTGCAGGACCACTT
CTGCGCTCGGCCCTTCCGGCTGGCTGGTTTATTGCTGATAAATCTGGAGCCGGTGAGCGTGGGTCTCGCG
GTATCATTGCAGCACTGGGGCCAGATGGTAAGCCCTCCCGTATCGTAGTTATCTACACGACGGGGAGTCA
GGCAACTATGGATGAACGAAATAGACAGATCGCTGAGATAGGTGCCTCACTGATTAAGCATTGGTAACTG
TCAGACCAAGTTTACTCATATATACTTTAGATTGATTTAAAACTTCATTTTTAATTTAAAAGGATCTAGG
TGAAGATCCTTTTTGATAATCTCATGACCAAAATCCCTTAACGTGAGTTTTCGTTCCACTGAGCGTCAGA
CCCCGTAGAAAAGATCAAAGGATCTTCTTGAGATCCTTTTTTTCTGCGCGTAATCTGCTGCTTGCAAACA
AAAAAACCACCGCTACCAGCGGTGGTTTGTTTGCCGGATCAAGAGCTACCAACTCTTTTTCCGAAGGTAA
CTGGCTTCAGCAGAGCGCAGATACCAAATACTGTTCTTCTAGTGTAGCCGTAGTTAGGCCACCACTTCAA
GAACTCTGTAGCACCGCCTACATACCTCGCTCTGCTAATCCTGTTACCAGTGGCTGCTGCCAGTGGCGAT
AAGTCGTGTCTTACCGGGTTGGACTCAAGACGATAGTTACCGGATAAGGCGCAGCGGTCGGGCTGAACGG
GGGGTTCGTGCACACAGCCCAGCTTGGAGCGAACGACCTACACCGAACTGAGATACCTACAGCGTGAGCT
ATGAGAAAGCGCCACGCTTCCCGAAGGGAGAAAGGCGGACAGGTATCCGGTAAGCGGCAGGGTCGGAACA
GGAGAGCGCACGAGGGAGCTTCCAGGGGGAAACGCCTGGTATCTTTATAGTCCTGTCGGGTTTCGCCACC
TCTGACTTGAGCGTCGATTTTTGTGATGCTCGTCAGGGGGGCGGAGCCTATGGAAAAACGCCAGCAACGC
GGCCTTTTTACGGTTCCTGGCCTTTTGCTGGCCTTTTGCTCACATGTTCTTTCCTGCGTTATCCCCTGAT
TCTGTGGATAACCGTATTACCGCCTTTGAGTGAGCTGATACCGCTCGCCGCAGCCGAACGACCGAGCGCA
GCGAGTCAGTGAGCGAGGAAGCGGAAGAGCGCCCAATACGCAAACCGCCTCTCCCCGCGCGTTGGCCGAT
TCATTAATGCAGCTGGCACGACAGGTTTCCCGACTGGAAAGCGGGCAGTGAGCGCAACGCAATTAATGTG
AGTTAGCTCACTCATTAGGCACCCCAGGCTTTACACTTTATGCTTCCGGCTCGTATGTTGTGTGGAATTG
TGAGCGGATAACAATTTCACACAGGAAACAGCTATGACCATGATTACGCCAAGCGCGCAATTAACCCTCA
CTAAAGGGAACAAAAGCTGGAGCTGCAAGCTTAATGTAGTCTTATGCAATACTCTTGTAGTCTTGCAACA
TGGTAACGATGAGTTAGCAACATGCCTTACAAGGAGAGAAAAAGCACCGTGCATGCCGATTGGTGGAAGT
AAGGTGGTACGATCGTGCCTTATTAGGAAGGCAACAGACGGGTCTGACATGGATTGGACGAACCACTGAA
TTGCCGCATTGCAGAGATATTGTATTTAAGTGCCTAGCTCGATACATAAACGGGTCTCTCTGGTTAGACC
AGATCTGAGCCTGGGAGCTCTCTGGCTAACTAGGGAACCCACTGCTTAAGCCTCAATAAAGCTTGCCTTG
AGTGCTTCAAGTAGTGTGTGCCCGTCTGTTGTGTGACTCTGGTAACTAGAGATCCCTCAGACCCTTTTAG
TCAGTGTGGAAAATCTCTAGCAGTGGCGCCCGAACAGGGACTTGAAAGCGAAAGGGAAACCAGAGGAGCT
CTCTCGACGCAGGACTCGGCTTGCTGAAGCGCGCACGGCAAGAGGCGAGGGGCGGCGACTGGTGAGTACG
CCAAAAATTTTGACTAGCGGAGGCTAGAAGGAGAGAGATGGGTGCGAGAGCGTCAGTATTAAGCGGGGGA
GAATTAGATCGCGATGGGAAAAAATTCGGTTAAGGCCAGGGGGAAAGAAAAAATATAAATTAAAACATAT
AGTATGGGCAAGCAGGGAGCTAGAACGATTCGCAGTTAATCCTGGCCTGTTAGAAACATCAGAAGGCTGT
AGACAAATACTGGGACAGCTACAACCATCCCTTCAGACAGGATCAGAAGAACTTAGATCATTATATAATA
CAGTAGCAACCCTCTATTGTGTGCATCAAAGGATAGAGATAAAAGACACCAAGGAAGCTTTAGACAAGAT
AGAGGAAGAGCAAAACAAAAGTAAGACCACCGCACAGCAAGCGGCCGCTGATCTTCAGACCTGGAGGAGG
AGATATGAGGGACAATTGGAGAAGTGAATTATATAAATATAAAGTAGTAAAAATTGAACCATTAGGAGTA
GCACCCACCAAGGCAAAGAGAAGAGTGGTGCAGAGAGAAAAAAGAGCAGTGGGAATAGGAGCTTTGTTCC
TTGGGTTCTTGGGAGCAGCAGGAAGCACTATGGGCGCAGCGTCAATGACGCTGACGGTACAGGCCAGACA
ATTATTGTCTGGTATAGTGCAGCAGCAGAACAATTTGCTGAGGGCTATTGAGGCGCAACAGCATCTGTTG
CAACTCACAGTCTGGGGCATCAAGCAGCTCCAGGCAAGAATCCTGGCTGTGGAAAGATACCTAAAGGATC
AACAGCTCCTGGGGATTTGGGGTTGCTCTGGAAAACTCATTTGCACCACTGCTGTGCCTTGGAATGCTAG
TTGGAGTAATAAATCTCTGGAACAGATTTGGAATCACACGACCTGGATGGAGTGGGACAGAGAAATTAAC
AATTACACAAGCTTAATACACTCCTTAATTGAAGAATCGCAAAACCAGCAAGAAAAGAATGAACAAGAAT
TATTGGAATTAGATAAATGGGCAAGTTTGTGGAATTGGTTTAACATAACAAATTGGCTGTGGTATATAAA
ATTATTCATAATGATAGTAGGAGGCTTGGTAGGTTTAAGAATAGTTTTTGCTGTACTTTCTATAGTGAAT
AGAGTTAGGCAGGGATATTCACCATTATCGTTTCAGACCCACCTCCCAACCCCGAGGGGACCCAGAGAGG
GCCTATTTCCCATGATTCCTTCATATTTGCATATACGATACAAGGCTGTTAGAGAGATAATTAGAATTAA
TTTGACTGTAAACACAAAGATATTAGTACAAAATACGTGACGTAGAAAGTAATAATTTCTTGGGTAGTTT
GCAGTTTTAAAATTATGTTTTAAAATGGACTATCATATGCTTACCGTAACTTGAAAGTATTTCGATTTCT
TGGCTTTATATATCTTGTGGAAAGGACGAAACACCGTTTATGACAAGATTACCGTTGTTTTAGAGCTAGA
AATAGCAAGTTAAAATAAGGCTAGTCCGTTATCAACTTGAAAAAGTGGCACCGAGTCGGTGCTTTTTTAA
GCTTGGCGTAACTAGATCTTGAGACAAATGGCAGTATTCATCCACAATTTTAAAAGAAAAGGGGGGATTG
GGGGGTACAGTGCAGGGGAAAGAATAGTAGACATAATAGCAACAGACATACAAACTAAAGAATTACAAAA
ACAAATTACAAAAATTCAAAATTTTCGGGTTTATTACAGGGACAGCAGAGATCCACTTTGGCGCCGGCTC
GAGGGGG
Features (pLannotate 1.2.2; 29 found; start..end, strand, type, name):
     14..80      +  CDS            small t antigen (fragment): SV40 (simian virus 40) small t antigen
    106..317     +  promoter       EF-1α core promoter: core promoter for human elongation factor EF-1α
    318..1256    +  intron         EF-1α intron A: intron upstream of the start codon of human EF-1α
   1278..1877    +  CDS            PuroR (fragment): puromycin N-acetyltransferase; pac from Streptomyces; confers resistance to puromycin
   1893..2481    +  misc_feature   WPRE: woodchuck hepatitis virus posttranscriptional regulatory element
   2532..2551    +  misc_feature   cPPT/CTS (fragment): central polypurine tract and central termination sequence of HIV-1
   2553..2786    +  LTR            3' LTR (ΔU3): self-inactivating 3' long terminal repeat (LTR) from HIV-1
   2864..2985    +  polyA_signal   SV40 poly(A) signal: SV40 polyadenylation signal
   3025..3160    +  rep_origin     SV40 ori: SV40 origin of replication
   3181..3199    -  promoter       T7 promoter: promoter for bacteriophage T7 RNA polymerase
   3207..3362    +  CDS            lacZα (fragment): LacZα fragment of β-galactosidase; lacZ fragment
   3367..3795    +  rep_origin     f1 ori (sequence partly withheld): f1 bacteriophage origin of replication; arrow indicates direction of (+) strand synthesis
   3848..3952    +  promoter       AmpR promoter: bla
   3953..4813    +  CDS            AmpR: β-lactamase; bla; confers resistance to ampicillin, carbenicillin, and related antibiotics
   4984..5572    +  rep_origin     ori: high-copy-number ColE1/pMB1/pBR322/pUC origin of replication
   5755..5847    +  CDS            lacI (fragment): lac repressor; lacI; The lac repressor binds to the lac operator to inhibit transcription in E. coli. This inhibition can be relieved by adding lactose or isopropyl-β-D-thiogalactopyranoside (IPTG).
   5860..5881    +  protein_bind   CAP binding site: CAP binding activates transcription in the presence of cAMP. E. coli catabolite activator protein
   5896..5926    +  promoter       lac promoter: promoter for the E. coli lac operon
   5934..5950    +  protein_bind   lac operator: The lac repressor binds to the lac operator to inhibit transcription in E. coli. This inhibition can be relieved by adding lactose or isopropyl-β-D-thiogalactopyranoside (IPTG). lac repressor encoded by lacI
   5995..6013    +  promoter       T3 promoter: promoter for bacteriophage T3 RNA polymerase
   6041..6267    +  promoter       RSV promoter: Rous sarcoma virus enhancer/promoter
   6268..6448    +  LTR            5' LTR (truncated): truncated 5' long terminal repeat (LTR) from HIV-1
   6495..6620    +  misc_feature   HIV-1 Ψ: packaging signal of human immunodeficiency virus type 1
   6604..6967    +  CDS            HIV-1 gag (fragment): gag protein from human immunodeficiency virus 1; gag
   7113..7346    +  misc_feature   RRE: The Rev response element (RRE) of HIV-1 allows for Rev-dependent mRNA export from the nucleus to the cytoplasm.
   7723..7749    +  CDS            Rev (fragment): human immunodeficiency virus 1 (HIV-1) Rev protein; rev; enhances nuclear export of unspliced and incompletely spliced viral mRNAs
   7753..7993    +  promoter       U6 promoter: RNA polymerase III promoter for human U6 snRNA
   8023..8098    +  misc_RNA       gRNA scaffold: guide RNA scaffold for the Streptococcus pyogenes CRISPR/Cas9 system
   8154..8271    +  misc_feature   cPPT/CTS: central polypurine tract and central termination sequence of HIV-1
