[The description below was written by a language model from this plasmid's Addgene catalogue record and pLannotate feature annotations shown in this document.]
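Description:
IPMK gRNA (BRDN0001144988) is a third-generation lentiviral CRISPR guide plasmid built on the lentiGuide-Puro backbone and designed to knock out human IPMK, with the guide chosen against the NM_152230.4 reference transcript. In bacteria it is maintained as a high-copy plasmid through a ColE1/pUC-type origin and selected with ampicillin via the β-lactamase gene. The backbone also carries an f1 origin, an SV40 origin and poly(A) signal, and remnants of a lac/T7/T3 cloning region that have no role in the payload.

The lentiviral transfer cassette begins with an RSV promoter fused to a truncated HIV-1 5' LTR, which makes genomic RNA production Tat-independent. It is followed by the Ψ packaging signal with a partial gag sequence and the Rev response element for Rev-dependent nuclear export. It ends in a ΔU3 self-inactivating 3' LTR. Inside this unit, a human U6 RNA polymerase III promoter drives the IPMK-specific spacer joined to the Streptococcus pyogenes Cas9 guide RNA scaffold. A cPPT/CTS element, which aids nuclear import of the viral genome, lies downstream of the guide. Next comes an EF-1α core promoter with its intron A, expressing puromycin N-acetyltransferase so that transduced mammalian cells can be selected. A WPRE after this gene boosts transcript stability and expression.

The plasmid does not encode Cas9, so it must be paired with a separate Cas9 vector such as lentiCas9-Blast or used in cells that already express Cas9. It belongs to a set of guides making up a human kinome gRNA library and is suited to targeted IPMK disruption after lentiviral delivery.
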