Addgene plasmid #78076: IPMK gRNA (BRDN0001144988)
Purpose: 3rd generation lentiviral gRNA plasmid targeting human IPMK
Depositing lab: John Doench & David Root. Depositing organization: Broad Institute. Publication: Optimized sgRNA design to maximize activity and minimize off-target effects of CRISPR-Cas9. Doench JG, Fusi N, Sullender M, Hegde M, Vaimberg EW, Donovan KF, Smith I, Tothova Z, Wilen C, Orchard R, Virgin HW, Listgarten J, Root DE. Nat Biotechnol. 2016 Jan 18. doi: 10.1038/nbt.3437. PubMed 26780180.
Backbone
  Vector backbone: lentiGuide-Puro
  Backbone manufacturer: Zhang Lab (Addgene plasmid # 52963)
  Vector type: Mammalian Expression, Lentiviral, CRISPR
  Selectable markers: Puromycin
Growth in bacteria
  Bacterial resistance: Ampicillin, 100 μg/mL
  Growth temperature: 37°C
  Growth strain: DH5alpha
  Copy number: High Copy
Gene/Insert
  Gene/Insert name: IPMK (alt names: IPMK; NM_152230.4)
  gRNA/shRNA sequence: TTTATGACAAGATTACCGTT
  Species: H. sapiens (human)
  Entrez Gene: IPMK
  Promoter: hU6
  Cloning method: Unknown
  Sequencing primers: 5′ U6-F; 3′ pS2-R
Terms and licenses: Academic/Nonprofit Terms; Industry Terms: Not Available to Industry
Depositor comments: The gRNA was designed to target the following Genbank reference sequence(s): NM_152230.4. Note that this plasmid does NOT contain Cas9. It should be used in conjunction with lentiCas9-Blast (Addgene #52962) or otherwise with cell lines already expressing Cas9. Browse the full kinome gRNA library at http://www.addgene.org/pooled-library/broadgpp-human-kinome/ or visit http://www.broadinstitute.org/rnai/public/ for detailed protocols and information.
How to cite: IPMK gRNA (BRDN0001144988) was a gift from John Doench & David Root (Addgene plasmid # 78076 ; http://n2t.net/addgene:78076 ; RRID:Addgene_78076)
