>Addgene plasmid #78076 | IPMK gRNA (BRDN0001144988) | depositor partial sequence | sequence record 145535 | Target Sequence
TTTATGACAAGATTACCGTT
