>Addgene plasmid #78076 | IPMK gRNA (BRDN0001144988) | addgene partial sequence | sequence record 151784 | hU6-F 5'-GAGGGCCTATTTCCCATGATT-3'
ATTAGAATTAATTTGACTGTAAACACAAAGATATTAGTACAAAATACGTGACGTAGAAAGTAATAATTTC
TTGGGTAGTTTGCAGTTTTAAAATTATGTTTTAAAATGGACTATCATATGCTTACCGTAACTTGAAAGTA
TTTCGATTTCTTGGCTTTATATATCTTGTGGAAAGGACGAAACACCGTTTATGACAAGATTACCGTTGTT
TTAGAGCTAGAAATAGCAAGTTAAAATAAGGCTAGTCCGTTATCAACTTGAAAAAGTGGCACCGAGTCGG
TGCTTTTTTAAGCTTGGCGTAACTAGATCTTGAGACAAATGGCAGTATTCATCCACAATTTTAAAAGAAA
AGGGGGGATTGGGGGGTACAGTGCAGGGGAAAGAATAGTAGACATAATAGCAACAGACATACAAACTAAA
GAATTACAAAAACAAATTACAAAAATTCAAAATTTTCGGGTTTATTACAGGGACAGCAGAGATCCACTTT
GGCGCCGGCTCGAGGGGGCCCGGGTGCAAAGATGGATAAAGTTTTAAACAGAGAGGAATCTTTGCAGCTA
ATGGACCTTCTAGGTCTTGAAAGGAGTGGGAATTGGCTCCGGTGCCCGTCAGTGGGCAGAGCGCACATCG
CCCACAGTCCCCGAGAAGTTGGGGGGAGGGGTCGGCAATTGATCCGGTGCCTAGAGAAGGTGGCGCGGGG
TAAACTGGGAAAGTGATGTCGTGTACTGGCTCCGCCTTTTTCCCGAGGGTGGG
